Addgene plasmid #87172: pSMART-ala11
Purpose: NADPH dependent Alanine Dehydrogenase, Constitutive E. coli Expression
Depositing lab: Michael Lynch. Depositing organization: Duke University. Publication: Two-stage dynamic deregulation of metabolism improves process robustness & scalability in engineered E. coli. Ye Z, Li S, Hennigan JN, Lebeau J, Moreb EA, Wolf J, Lynch MD. Metab Eng. 2021 Nov;68:106-118. doi: 10.1016/j.ymben.2021.09.009. Epub 2021 Sep 30. PubMed 34600151.
Backbone
  Vector backbone: pSMART-HCKan (AF532107.1)
  Backbone manufacturer: Lucigen (Middleton, WI)
  Backbone size w/o insert (bp): 1800
  Total vector size (bp): 6256
  Vector type: Bacterial Expression
Growth in bacteria
  Bacterial resistance: Kanamycin, 50 μg/mL
  Growth temperature: 37°C
  Growth strain: DH5alpha
  Copy number: High Copy
Gene/Insert
  Gene/Insert name: NADPH Alanine Dehydrogenase (alt name: ald*)
  Species: Synthetic
  Insert size (bp): 1200
  Mutation: D196A, L197R
  Entrez Gene: ald (a.k.a. BSU31930)
  Promoter: Constitutive proA
  Cloning method: Gibson Cloning
  Sequencing primers: 5′ CAG TCC AGT TAC GCT GGA GTC; 3′ GGT CAG GTA TGA TTT AA A TGG TCA GT
Terms and licenses: Academic/Nonprofit Terms; Industry Terms: Not Available to Industry
Depositor comments: Read the preprint at bioRxiv: https://www.biorxiv.org/content/10.1101/2020.08.30.274290v1.full.
How to cite: pSMART-ala11 was a gift from Michael Lynch (Addgene plasmid # 87172 ; http://n2t.net/addgene:87172 ; RRID:Addgene_87172)
