[The description below was written by a language model from this plasmid's Addgene catalogue record and pLannotate feature annotations shown in this document.]
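Description:
pSMART-ala11 is a bacterial expression plasmid built on the Lucigen pSMART-HCKan backbone for constitutive production of an engineered alanine dehydrogenase in E. coli. It replicates from a high-copy ColE1/pUC-type origin and is selected with kanamycin through an aph(3')-Ia aminoglycoside phosphotransferase gene, annotated here as driven by a cat-type promoter. As is typical of the pSMART design, the backbone is punctuated by transcription terminators (tonB, T7Te and T3Te) that insulate the cloning region, the marker and the origin from read-through in either direction.

The payload is a synthetic ald* gene derived from the Bacillus subtilis ald (spoVN) gene, whose product catalyses the reversible interconversion of L-alanine and pyruvate. The catalogue lists two substitutions, D196A and L197R, and describes the resulting enzyme as NADPH dependent, in contrast to the native cofactor use. Expression is recorded as coming from the constitutive proA promoter; this promoter is not picked up in the feature table, but about 300 nt of unannotated sequence upstream of the coding region is where it would be expected to lie. A short T7 promoter motif is annotated just downstream of the ald coding sequence and does not appear to drive the insert. The insert was assembled by Gibson cloning.

The sequenced record is 3,319 nt, which is consistent with the stated backbone and insert sizes but not with the catalogue's total size of 6,256 bp. The associated work concerns two-stage dynamic control of metabolism in engineered E. coli, where such a construct would serve for alanine production from pyruvate.
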