Features (pLannotate 1.2.2; 8 found; start..end, strand, type, name):
    304..1437    +  CDS            ald: DHA_BACSU - Also known as spoVN. Experimental evidence at protein level: Swiss-Prot protein existence level 1. Catalyzes the reversible oxidative deamination of L-alanine to pyruvate. This enzyme is a key factor in the assimilation of L- alanine as an energy source through the tricarboxylic acid cycle during sporulation. From Bacillus subtilis (strain 168).
   1451..1469    +  promoter       T7 promoter: promoter for bacteriophage T7 RNA polymerase
   1648..1679    +  terminator     tonB terminator: bidirectional E. coli tonB-P14 transcription terminator
   1680..1782    +  promoter       cat promoter: promoter of the E. coli cat gene encoding chloramphenicol acetyltransferase
   1783..2596    +  CDS            KanR (fragment): aminoglycoside phosphotransferase; aph(3')-Ia; confers resistance to kanamycin in bacteria or G418 (Geneticin®) in eukaryotes
   2619..2646    +  terminator     T7Te terminator: phage T7 early transcription terminator
   2658..3245    -  rep_origin     ori: high-copy-number ColE1/pMB1/pBR322/pUC origin of replication
   3267..3296    -  terminator     T3Te terminator: phage T3 early transcription terminator
>Addgene plasmid #87172 | pSMART-ala11 | addgene full sequence | sequence record 174932 | Addgene NGS Result
ACGCTGGAGTCTGAGGCTCGTCCTGAATGATATCAAGCTTGAATTCGTTTGCCGCCGAAAACCCCGCTTC
GGCGGGGTTTTGCCGCACGTCTCCATCGCTTGCCCAAGTTGTGAAGCACAGCTAACACCACGTCGTCCCT
ATCTGCTGCCCTAGGTCTATGAGTGGTTGCTGGATAACTTTACGGGCATGCATAAGGCTCGTAGGCTATA
TTCAGGGAGACCACAACGGTTTCCCTCTACAAATAATTTTGTTTAACTTTCGTAGAAGAGCACTTCCACA
CTTCTGGAAAAAGGAGATATACCATGATCATTGGGGTGCCGAAGGAGATCAAAAATAATGAGAACCGCGT
CGCGTTGACCCCGGGAGGTGTCAGCCAGCTGATCTCTAATGGCCATCGTGTCTTAGTTGAAACAGGCGCT
GGCCTGGGTTCTGGCTTCGAAAACGAGGCCTACGAATCTGCAGGTGCGGAAATTATTGCTGATCCAAAAC
AGGTCTGGGATGCAGAGATGGTCATGAAAGTGAAAGAACCGCTCCCGGAAGAATATGTCTATTTTCGTAA
AGGTCTGGTGCTGTTTACATATCTGCATCTGGCAGCTGAACCGGAGCTCGCACAAGCCCTTAAAGATAAA
GGTGTCACGGCCATCGCATACGAAACTGTCAGCGAAGGGCGCACGCTGCCATTACTGACCCCGATGTCAG
AAGTGGCAGGCCGTATGGCTGCGCAGATCGGCGCACAGTTTCTTGAAAAACCAAAGGGCGGGAAGGGTAT
TCTCTTAGCAGGAGTGCCGGGCGTCAGTCGTGGGAAAGTAACTATTATTGGTGGCGGCGTGGTAGGAACA
AATGCTGCCAAAATGGCCGTCGGTTTGGGGGCCGACGTAACAATCATTGCGCGTAATGCCGATCGCCTTC
GTCAATTAGACGATATCTTTGGCCACCAAATCAAAACCCTGATTTCGAACCCAGTCAATATCGCGGATGC
GGTGGCGGAAGCTGATTTGTTGATCTGCGCCGTGTTAATTCCGGGAGCGAAAGCACCTACATTGGTGACG
GAAGAAATGGTGAAACAAATGAAACCGGGTTCAGTCATTGTTGATGTGGCTATTGATCAGGGTGGCATCG
TGGAAACGGTGGACCATATTACCACTCACGACCAGCCGACGTATGAAAAACATGGTGTCGTACACTATGC
GGTGGCGAATATGCCTGGTGCGGTCCCACGTACGAGTACAATCGCACTGACAAATGTCACCGTGCCGTAT
GCGTTGCAAATCGCGAACAAAGGTGCCGTGAAAGCGCTGGCCGACAATACGGCGTTACGTGCCGGTCTGA
ACACCGCTAACGGTCACGTGACATATGAAGCGGTCGCGCGTGATTTGGGGTACGAATATGTACCGGCGGA
AAAAGCCTTACAAGACGAATCGAGTGTCGCTGGTGCATAGTAAGCTCTTCTAATACGACTCACTATAGGG
CCGGCTTATCGGTCAGTTTCACCTGATTTACGTAAAAACCCGCTTCGGCGGGTTTTTGCTTTTGGAGGGG
CAGAAAGATGAATGACTGTCCACGACGCTATACCCAAAAGAAAGACGAATTCTCTAGATATCGCTCAATA
CTGACCATTTAAATCATACCTGACCTCCATAGCAGAAAGTCAAAAGCCTCCGACCGGAGGCTTTTGACTT
GATCGGCACGTAAGAGGTTCCAACTTTCACCATAATGAAATAAGATCACTACCGGGCGTATTTTTTGAGT
TATCGAGATTTTCAGGAGCTAAGGAAGCTAAAATGAGCCATATTCAACGGGAAACGTCTTGCTCGAGGCC
GCGATTAAATTCCAACATGGATGCTGATTTATATGGGTATAAATGGGCTCGCGATAATGTCGGGCAATCA
GGTGCGACAATCTATCGATTGTATGGGAAGCCCGATGCGCCAGAGTTGTTTCTGAAACATGGCAAAGGTA
GCGTTGCCAATGATGTTACAGATGAGATGGTCAGGCTAAACTGGCTGACGGAATTTATGCCTCTTCCGAC
CATCAAGCATTTTATCCGTACTCCTGATGATGCATGGTTACTCACCACTGCGATCCCAGGGAAAACAGCA
TTCCAGGTATTAGAAGAATATCCTGATTCAGGTGAAAATATTGTTGATGCGCTGGCAGTGTTCCTGCGCC
GGTTGCATTCGATTCCTGTTTGTAATTGTCCTTTTAACGGCGATCGCGTATTTCGTCTCGCTCAGGCGCA
ATCACGAATGAATAACGGTTTGGTTGGTGCGAGTGATTTTGATGACGAGCGTAATGGCTGGCCTGTTGAA
CAAGTCTGGAAAGAAATGCATAAGCTTTTGCCATTCTCACCGGATTCAGTCGTCACTCATGGTGATTTCT
CACTTGATAACCTTATTTTTGACGAGGGGAAATTAATAGGTTGTATTGATGTTGGACGAGTCGGAATCGC
AGACCGATACCAGGATCTTGCCATCCTATGGAACTGCCTCGGTGAGTTTTCTCCTTCATTACAGAAACGG
CTTTTTCAAAAATATGGTATTGATAATCCTGATATGAATAAATTGCAGTTTCACTTGATGCTCGATGAGT
TTTTCTGAGGGCCCAAATGTAATCACCTGGCTCACCTTCGGGTGGGCCTTTCTGCGTTGCTGGCGTTTTT
CCATAGGCTCCGCCCCCCTGACGAGCATCACAAAAATCGATGCTCAAGTCAGAGGTGGCGAAACCCGACA
GGACTATAAAGATACCAGGCGTTTCCCCCTGGAAGCTCCCTCGTGCGCTCTCCTGTTCCGACCCTGCCGC
TTACCGGATACCTGTCCGCCTTTCTCCCTTCGGGAAGCGTGGCGCTTTCTCATAGCTCACGCTGTAGGTA
TCTCAGTTCGGTGTAGGTCGTTCGCTCCAAGCTGGGCTGTGTGCACGAACCCCCCGTTCAGCCCGACCGC
TGCGCCTTATCCGGTAACTATCGTCTTGAGTCCAACCCGGTAAGACACGACTTATCGCCACTGGCAGCAG
CCACTGGTAACAGGATTAGCAGAGCGAGGTATGTAGGCGGTGCTACAGAGTTCTTGAAGTGGTGGCCTAA
CTACGGCTACACTAGAAGAACAGTATTTGGTATCTGCGCTCTGCTGAAGCCAGTTACCTCGGAAAAAGAG
TTGGTAGCTCTTGATCCGGCAAACAAACCACCGCTGGTAGCGGTGGTTTTTTTGTTTGCAAGCAGCAGAT
TACGCGCAGAAAAAAAGGATCTCAAGAAGATCCTTTGATTTTCTACCGAAGAAAGGCCCACCCGTGAAGG
TGAGCCAGTGAGTTGATTGCAGTCCAGTT
